Addgene plasmid #87316: pUC19-Split-Broccoli-Toehold-Switch
Purpose: Expresses the Split-Broccoli system and a Trigger/Toehold switch for mCherry.
Depositing lab: Donald Burke. Depositing organization: University of Missouri at Columbia. Publication: A Fluorescent Split Aptamer for Visualizing RNA-RNA Assembly In Vivo. Alam KK, Tawiah KD, Lichte MF, Porciani D, Burke DH. ACS Synth Biol. 2017 May 26. doi: 10.1021/acssynbio.7b00059. PubMed 28548488.
Backbone
  Vector backbone: pUC19
  Backbone size w/o insert (bp): 2686
  Total vector size (bp): 3953
  Vector type: Bacterial Expression, Synthetic Biology
Growth in bacteria
  Bacterial resistance: Ampicillin, 100 μg/mL
  Growth temperature: 37°C
  Growth strain: DH5alpha
  Copy number: High Copy
Gene/Insert
  Gene/Insert name: Split-Broccoli system and RNA Trigger (TS2_AT01) Toehold (TS2_KS01) switch for mCherry
  Species: Synthetic
  Insert size (bp): 1509
  Promoter: P70a
  Cloning method: Restriction Enzyme; 5′ cloning site XbaI (not destroyed); 3′ cloning site NdeI (destroyed during cloning)
  Sequencing primers: 5′ GCTATGACCATGATTACGCCAAG; 3′ TGTCGGGGCTGGCTTAAC
Terms and licenses: Academic/Nonprofit Terms; Industry Terms: Not Available to Industry
How to cite: pUC19-Split-Broccoli-Toehold-Switch was a gift from Donald Burke (Addgene plasmid # 87316 ; http://n2t.net/addgene:87316 ; RRID:Addgene_87316)
