[The description below was written by a language model from this plasmid's Addgene catalogue record and pLannotate feature annotations shown in this document.]
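Description:
pUC19-Split-Broccoli-Toehold-Switch is a high-copy bacterial expression and synthetic-biology plasmid of 3,953 bp built on pUC19. It replicates in E. coli from the pUC/ColE1-type origin and is selected with ampicillin through the bla (AmpR) gene and its native promoter. Remnants of the pUC19 cloning region remain around the insert, including fragments of the multiple cloning site and lacZα, together with the CAP binding site, lac promoter and lac operator. The synthetic insert of about 1.5 kb was placed between XbaI and NdeI, with the NdeI site lost during cloning.

The payload combines two RNA-based devices. The first is Split-Broccoli, a fluorogenic RNA aptamer divided into two separately transcribed strands that regain dye-binding fluorescence only when they hybridise, which gives a direct readout of RNA–RNA assembly. The second is a toehold switch (TS2_KS01) paired with its trigger RNA (TS2_AT01). In this type of riboregulator, the ribosome binding site and start codon of the reporter are sequestered in a hairpin until the trigger base-pairs with the toehold and opens it, here permitting translation of mCherry. The catalogue lists P70a as the promoter. The automated annotation detects the mCherry coding sequence followed by a T7 terminator, and a second T7 terminator in the opposite orientation near the cloning site. It does not mark the promoter, the aptamer halves, or the trigger and switch elements, so their exact arrangement and the number of transcription units cannot be read from the feature table. The construct is intended for visualising RNA assembly in vivo, with green aptamer fluorescence and red protein output reporting on the RNA interaction.
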