Features (pLannotate 1.2.2; 16 found; start..end, strand, type, name):
     37..58      -  misc_feature   MCS (fragment): pUC18/19 multiple cloning site
     55..212     +  CDS            lacZα (fragment): LacZα fragment of β-galactosidase; lacZ fragment
    218..267     -  misc_feature   bom (fragment): basis of mobility region from pBR322
    497..1204    +  CDS            mCherry: mCherry is a basic (constitutively fluorescent) red fluorescent protein published in 2004, derived from Discosoma sp.. It is reported to be a very rapidly-maturing monomer with low acid sensitivity.
   1208..1254    +  terminator     T7 terminator: transcription terminator for bacteriophage T7 RNA polymerase
   1255..1302    -  misc_feature   bom (fragment): basis of mobility region from pBR322
   1404..1439    -  CDS            rop (fragment): Rop protein, which maintains plasmids at low copy number; rop
   1534..1638    +  promoter       AmpR promoter: bla
   1639..2499    +  CDS            AmpR: β-lactamase; bla; confers resistance to ampicillin, carbenicillin, and related antibiotics
   2670..3258    +  rep_origin     ori: high-copy-number ColE1/pMB1/pBR322/pUC origin of replication
   3441..3533    +  CDS            lacI (fragment): lac repressor; lacI; The lac repressor binds to the lac operator to inhibit transcription in E. coli. This inhibition can be relieved by adding lactose or isopropyl-β-D-thiogalactopyranoside (IPTG).
   3546..3567    +  protein_bind   CAP binding site: CAP binding activates transcription in the presence of cAMP. E. coli catabolite activator protein
   3582..3612    +  promoter       lac promoter: promoter for the E. coli lac operon
   3620..3636    +  protein_bind   lac operator: The lac repressor binds to the lac operator to inhibit transcription in E. coli. This inhibition can be relieved by adding lactose or isopropyl-β-D-thiogalactopyranoside (IPTG). lac repressor encoded by lacI
   3673..3702    -  misc_feature   MCS (fragment): pUC18/19 multiple cloning site
   3703..3750    -  terminator     T7 terminator: transcription terminator for bacteriophage T7 RNA polymerase
>Addgene plasmid #87316 | pUC19-Split-Broccoli-Toehold-Switch | addgene full sequence | sequence record 174674 | Addgene NGS Result
CAACACGCACGGTGTTAGCTCAATTTCGCGGGATCGCCCGGGTACCGAGCTCGAATTCACTGGCCGTCGT
TTTACAACGTCGTGACTGGGAAAACCCTGGCGTTACCCAACTTAATCGCCTTGCAGCACATCCCCCTTTC
GCCAGCTGGCGTAATAGCGAAGAGGCCCGCACCGATCGCCCTTCCCAACAGTTGCGCAGCCTGAATGGCG
AATGGCGCCTGATGCGGTATTTTCTCCTTACGCATCTGTGCGGTATTTCACACCGCACGATCCCGCGAAA
TTGAGCTAACACCGTGCGTGTTGACAATTTTACCTCTGGCGGTGATAATGGTTGCAGGATGATGGAGACG
GTCGGGTCCAGGATCATTCATGGCAAGAGACGGTCGGGTCCAGATGATGCGGATCCCTGTCTTATCTTAT
CTATCTCGTTTATCCCTGCATACAGAAACAGAGGAGATATGCAATGATAAACGAGAACCTGGCGGCAGCG
CAAAAGATGGTGAGCAAGGGCGAGGAGGATAACATGGCCATCATCAAGGAGTTCATGCGCTTCAAGGTTC
ACATGGAGGGCTCCGTGAACGGCCACGAGTTCGAGATCGAGGGCGAGGGCGAGGGCCGCCCCTACGAGGG
CACCCAGACCGCCAAGCTGAAGGTGACCAAGGGTGGCCCCCTGCCCTTCGCCTGGGACATCCTGTCCCCT
CAGTTCATGTACGGCTCCAAGGCCTACGTGAAGCACCCCGCCGACATCCCCGACTACTTGAAGCTGTCCT
TCCCCGAGGGCTTCAAGTGGGAGCGCGTGATGAACTTCGAGGACGGCGGCGTGGTGACCGTGACCCAGGA
CTCCTCCCTGCAAGACGGCGAGTTCATCTACAAGGTGAAGCTGCGCGGCACCAACTTCCCCTCCGACGGC
CCCGTAATGCAGAAGAAGACTATGGGCTGGGAGGCCTCCTCCGAGCGGATGTACCCCGAGGACGGCGCGC
TGAAGGGCGAGATCAAGCAGAGGCTGAAGCTGAAGGACGGCGGCCACTACGACGCTGAGGTCAAGACCAC
CTACAAGGCCAAGAAGCCCGTGCAACTGCCCGGCGCGTACAACGTCAACATCAAGTTGGACATCACCTCC
CACAACGAGGACTACACCATCGTGGAACAGTACGAACGCGCCGAGGGCCGCCACTCCACCGGCGGCATGG
ACGAGCTGTACAAGTAATAGCATAACCCCTTGGGGCCTCTAAACGGGTCTTGAGGGGTTTTTTGTGGTGC
ACTCTCAGTACAATCTGCTCTGATGCCGCATAGTTAAGCCAGCCCCGACACCCGCCAACACCCGCTGACG
CGCCCTGACGGGCTTGTCTGCTCCCGGCATCCGCTTACAGACAAGCTGTGACCGTCTCCGGGAGCTGCAT
GTGTCAGAGGTTTTCACCGTCATCACCGAAACGCGCGAGACGAAAGGGCCTCGTGATACGCCTATTTTTA
TAGGTTAATGTCATGATAATAATGGTTTCTTAGACGTCAGGTGGCACTTTTCGGGGAAATGTGCGCGGAA
CCCCTATTTGTTTATTTTTCTAAATACATTCAAATATGTATCCGCTCATGAGACAATAACCCTGATAAAT
GCTTCAATAATATTGAAAAAGGAAGAGTATGAGTATTCAACATTTCCGTGTCGCCCTTATTCCCTTTTTT
GCGGCATTTTGCCTTCCTGTTTTTGCTCACCCAGAAACGCTGGTGAAAGTAAAAGATGCTGAAGATCAGT
TGGGTGCACGAGTGGGTTACATCGAACTGGATCTCAACAGCGGTAAGATCCTTGAGAGTTTTCGCCCCGA
AGAACGTTTTCCAATGATGAGCACTTTTAAAGTTCTGCTATGTGGCGCGGTATTATCCCGTATTGACGCC
GGGCAAGAGCAACTCGGTCGCCGCATACACTATTCTCAGAATGACTTGGTTGAGTACTCACCAGTCACAG
AAAAGCATCTTACGGATGGCATGACAGTAAGAGAATTATGCAGTGCTGCCATAACCATGAGTGATAACAC
TGCGGCCAACTTACTTCTGACAACGATCGGAGGACCGAAGGAGCTAACCGCTTTTTTGCACAACATGGGG
GATCATGTAACTCGCCTTGATCGTTGGGAACCGGAGCTGAATGAAGCCATACCAAACGACGAGCGTGACA
CCACGATGCCTGTAGCAATGGCAACAACGTTGCGCAAACTATTAACTGGCGAACTACTTACTCTAGCTTC
CCGGCAACAATTAATAGACTGGATGGAGGCGGATAAAGTTGCAGGACCACTTCTGCGCTCGGCCCTTCCG
GCTGGCTGGTTTATTGCTGATAAATCTGGAGCCGGTGAGCGTGGGTCTCGCGGTATCATTGCAGCACTGG
GGCCAGATGGTAAGCCCTCCCGTATCGTAGTTATCTACACGACGGGGAGTCAGGCAACTATGGATGAACG
AAATAGACAGATCGCTGAGATAGGTGCCTCACTGATTAAGCATTGGTAACTGTCAGACCAAGTTTACTCA
TATATACTTTAGATTGATTTAAAACTTCATTTTTAATTTAAAAGGATCTAGGTGAAGATCCTTTTTGATA
ATCTCATGACCAAAATCCCTTAACGTGAGTTTTCGTTCCACTGAGCGTCAGACCCCGTAGAAAAGATCAA
AGGATCTTCTTGAGATCCTTTTTTTCTGCGCGTAATCTGCTGCTTGCAAACAAAAAAACCACCGCTACCA
GCGGTGGTTTGTTTGCCGGATCAAGAGCTACCAACTCTTTTTCCGAAGGTAACTGGCTTCAGCAGAGCGC
AGATACCAAATACTGTTCTTCTAGTGTAGCCGTAGTTAGGCCACCACTTCAAGAACTCTGTAGCACCGCC
TACATACCTCGCTCTGCTAATCCTGTTACCAGTGGCTGCTGCCAGTGGCGATAAGTCGTGTCTTACCGGG
TTGGACTCAAGACGATAGTTACCGGATAAGGCGCAGCGGTCGGGCTGAACGGGGGGTTCGTGCACACAGC
CCAGCTTGGAGCGAACGACCTACACCGAACTGAGATACCTACAGCGTGAGCTATGAGAAAGCGCCACGCT
TCCCGAAGGGAGAAAGGCGGACAGGTATCCGGTAAGCGGCAGGGTCGGAACAGGAGAGCGCACGAGGGAG
CTTCCAGGGGGAAACGCCTGGTATCTTTATAGTCCTGTCGGGTTTCGCCACCTCTGACTTGAGCGTCGAT
TTTTGTGATGCTCGTCAGGGGGGCGGAGCCTATGGAAAAACGCCAGCAACGCGGCCTTTTTACGGTTCCT
GGCCTTTTGCTGGCCTTTTGCTCACATGTTCTTTCCTGCGTTATCCCCTGATTCTGTGGATAACCGTATT
ACCGCCTTTGAGTGAGCTGATACCGCTCGCCGCAGCCGAACGACCGAGCGCAGCGAGTCAGTGAGCGAGG
AAGCGGAAGAGCGCCCAATACGCAAACCGCCTCTCCCCGCGCGTTGGCCGATTCATTAATGCAGCTGGCA
CGACAGGTTTCCCGACTGGAAAGCGGGCAGTGAGCGCAACGCAATTAATGTGAGTTAGCTCACTCATTAG
GCACCCCAGGCTTTACACTTTATGCTTCCGGCTCGTATGTTGTGTGGAATTGTGAGCGGATAACAATTTC
ACACAGGAAACAGCTATGACCATGATTACGCCAAGCTTGCATGCCTGCAGGTCGACTCTAGACAAAAAAC
CCCTCAAGACCCGTTTAGAGGCCCCAAGGGGTTATGCTAGGATGATGGAGCCCACACTCTACTCGACAGG
ATCATCAGAGTATGTGGGTTGACCCACATACACATGGCAAGAGCCCACACTCTACTCGACAGATGATGCG
GATCCCTATCTTATCTTATCTATCTCGTTTATCCCTGCTTTACTGACTATTGCACAGAATAGTCAGTCCC
TGCAACCATTATCACCGCCAGAGGTAAAATTGT
